>Addgene plasmid #87386 | p426_Cas9_gRNA-ARS416d | depositor full sequence | sequence record 170411 | p426_Cas9_gRNA-ARS416d sequence 11117 bps
GACGAAAGGGCCTCGTGATACGCCTATTTTTATAGGTTAATGTCATGATAATAATGGTTTCTTAGTATGA
TCCAATATCAAAGGAAATGATAGCATTGAAGGATGAGACTAATCCAATTGAGGAGTGGCAGCATATAGAA
CAGCTAAAGGGTAGTGCTGAAGGAAGCATACGATACCCCGCATGGAATGGGATAATATCACAGGAGGTAC
TAGACTACCTTTCATCCTACATAAATAGACGCATATAAGTACGCATTTAAGCATAAACACGCACTATGCC
GTTCTTCTCATGTATATATATATACAGGCAACACGCAGATATAGGTGCGACGTGAACAGTGAGCTGTATG
TGCGCAGCTCGCGTTGCATTTTCGGAAGCGCTCGTTTTCGGAAACGCTTTGAAGTTCCTATTCCGAAGTT
CCTATTCTCTAGAAAGTATAGGAACTTCAGAGCGCTTTTGAAAACCAAAAGCGCTCTGAAGACGCACTTT
CAAAAAACCAAAAACGCACCGGACTGTAACGAGCTACTAAAATATTGCGAATACCGCTTCCACAAACATT
GCTCAAAAGTATCTCTTTGCTATATATCTCTGTGCTATATCCCTATATAACCTACCCATCCACCTTTCGC
TCCTTGAACTTGCATCTAAACTCGACCTCTACATTTTTTATGTTTATCTCTAGTATTACTCTTTAGACAA
AAAAATTGTAGTAAGAACTATTCATAGAGTGAATCGAAAACAATACGAAAATGTAAACATTTCCTATACG
TAGTATATAGAGACAAAATAGAAGAAACCGTTCATAATTTTCTGACCAATGAAGAATCATCAACGCTATC
ACTTTCTGTTCACAAAGTATGCGCAATCCACATCGGTATAGAATATAATCGGGGATGCCTTTATCTTGAA
AAAATGCACCCGCAGCTTCGCTAGTAATCAGTAAACGCGGGAAGTGGAGTCAGGCTTTTTTTATGGAAGA
GAAAATAGACACCAAAGTAGCCTTCTTCTAACCTTAACGGACCTACAGTGCAAAAAGTTATCAAGAGACT
GCATTATAGAGCGCACAAAGGAGAAAAAAAGTAATCTAAGATGCTTTGTTAGAAAAATAGCGCTCTCGGG
ATGCATTTTTGTAGAACAAAAAAGAAGTATAGATTCTTTGTTGGTAAAATAGCGCTCTCGCGTTGCATTT
CTGTTCTGTAAAAATGCAGCTCAGATTCTTTGTTTGAAAAATTAGCGCTCTCGCGTTGCATTTTTGTTTT
ACAAAAATGAAGCACAGATTCTTCGTTGGTAAAATAGCGCTTTCGCGTTGCATTTCTGTTCTGTAAAAAT
GCAGCTCAGATTCTTTGTTTGAAAAATTAGCGCTCTCGCGTTGCATTTTTGTTCTACAAAATGAAGCACA
GATGCTTCGTTCAGGTGGCACTTTTCGGGGAAATGTGCGCGGAACCCCTATTTGTTTATTTTTCTAAATA
CATTCAAATATGTATCCGCTCATGAGACAATAACCCTGATAAATGCTTCAATAATATTGAAAAAGGAAGA
GTATGAGTATTCAACATTTCCGTGTCGCCCTTATTCCCTTTTTTGCGGCATTTTGCCTTCCTGTTTTTGC
TCACCCAGAAACGCTGGTGAAAGTAAAAGATGCTGAAGATCAGTTGGGTGCACGAGTGGGTTACATCGAA
CTGGATCTCAACAGCGGTAAGATCCTTGAGAGTTTTCGCCCCGAAGAACGTTTTCCAATGATGAGCACTT
TTAAAGTTCTGCTATGTGGCGCGGTATTATCCCGTATTGACGCCGGGCAAGAGCAACTCGGTCGCCGCAT
ACACTATTCTCAGAATGACTTGGTTGAGTACTCACCAGTCACAGAAAAGCATCTTACGGATGGCATGACA
GTAAGAGAATTATGCAGTGCTGCCATAACCATGAGTGATAACACTGCGGCCAACTTACTTCTGACAACGA
TCGGAGGACCGAAGGAGCTAACCGCTTTTTTGCACAACATGGGGGATCATGTAACTCGCCTTGATCGTTG
GGAACCGGAGCTGAATGAAGCCATACCAAACGACGAGCGTGACACCACGATGCCTGTAGCAATGGCAACA
ACGTTGCGCAAACTATTAACTGGCGAACTACTTACTCTAGCTTCCCGGCAACAATTAATAGACTGGATGG
AGGCGGATAAAGTTGCAGGACCACTTCTGCGCTCGGCCCTTCCGGCTGGCTGGTTTATTGCTGATAAATC
TGGAGCCGGTGAGCGTGGGTCTCGCGGTATCATTGCAGCACTGGGGCCAGATGGTAAGCCCTCCCGTATC
GTAGTTATCTACACGACGGGGAGTCAGGCAACTATGGATGAACGAAATAGACAGATCGCTGAGATAGGTG
CCTCACTGATTAAGCATTGGTAACTGTCAGACCAAGTTTACTCATATATACTTTAGATTGATTTAAAACT
TCATTTTTAATTTAAAAGGATCTAGGTGAAGATCCTTTTTGATAATCTCATGACCAAAATCCCTTAACGT
GAGTTTTCGTTCCACTGAGCGTCAGACCCCGTAGAAAAGATCAAAGGATCTTCTTGAGATCCTTTTTTTC
TGCGCGTAATCTGCTGCTTGCAAACAAAAAAACCACCGCTACCAGCGGTGGTTTGTTTGCCGGATCAAGA
GCTACCAACTCTTTTTCCGAAGGTAACTGGCTTCAGCAGAGCGCAGATACCAAATACTGTCCTTCTAGTG
TAGCCGTAGTTAGGCCACCACTTCAAGAACTCTGTAGCACCGCCTACATACCTCGCTCTGCTAATCCTGT
TACCAGTGGCTGCTGCCAGTGGCGATAAGTCGTGTCTTACCGGGTTGGACTCAAGACGATAGTTACCGGA
TAAGGCGCAGCGGTCGGGCTGAACGGGGGGTTCGTGCACACAGCCCAGCTTGGAGCGAACGACCTACACC
GAACTGAGATACCTACAGCGTGAGCTATGAGAAAGCGCCACGCTTCCCGAAGGGAGAAAGGCGGACAGGT
ATCCGGTAAGCGGCAGGGTCGGAACAGGAGAGCGCACGAGGGAGCTTCCAGGGGGAAACGCCTGGTATCT
TTATAGTCCTGTCGGGTTTCGCCACCTCTGACTTGAGCGTCGATTTTTGTGATGCTCGTCAGGGGGGCGG
AGCCTATGGAAAAACGCCAGCAACGCGGCCTTTTTACGGTTCCTGGCCTTTTGCTGGCCTTTTGCTCACA
TGTTCTTTCCTGCGTTATCCCCTGATTCTGTGGATAACCGTATTACCGCCTTTGAGTGAGCTGATACCGC
TCGCCGCAGCCGAACGACCGAGCGCAGCGAGTCAGTGAGCGAGGAAGCGGAAGAGCGCCCAATACGCAAA
CCGCCTCTCCCCGCGCGTTGGCCGATTCATTAATGCAGCTGGCACGACAGGTTTCCCGACTGGAAAGCGG
GCAGTGAGCGCAACGCAATTAATGTGAGTTACCTCACTCATTAGGCACCCCAGGCTTTACACTTTATGCT
TCCGGCTCCTATGTTGTGTGGAATTGTGAGCGGATAACAATTTCACACAGGAAACAGCTATGACCATGAT
TACGCCAAGCGCGCAATTAACCCTCACTAAAGGGAACAAAAGCTGGAGCTAGTATACTCTTTCTTCAACA
ATTAAATACTCTCGGTAGCCAAGTTGGTTTAAGGCGCAAGACTGTAATTTATCACTACGAAATCTTGAGA
TCGGGCGTTCGACTCGCCCCCGGGAGAGATGGCCGGCATGGTCCCAGCCTCCTCGCTGGCGCCGGCTGGG
CAACACCTTCGGGTGGCGAATGGGACTTTTAGTGCACTTACCCCACGTTGTTTTAGAGCTAGAAATAGCA
AGTTAAAATAAGGCTAGTCCGTTATCAACTTGAAAAAGTGGCACCGAGTCGGTGCTTTTTTTATTTTTTG
TCACTATTGTTATGTAAAATGCCACCTCTGACAGTATGGAACGCAAACTTCTGTCTAGTGGATAGTCGAC
ATCCTTTTGTTGTTTCCGGGTGTACAATATGGACTTCCTCTTTTCTGGCAACCAAACCCATACATCGGGA
TTCCTATAATACCTTCGTTGGTCTCCCTAACATGTAGGTGGCGGAGGGGAGATATACAATAGAACAGATA
CCAGACAAGACATAATGGGCTAAACAAGACTACACCAATTACACTGCCTCATTGATGGTGGTACATAACG
AACTAATACTGTAGCCCTAGACTTGATAGCCATCATCATATCGAAGTTTCACTACCCTTTTTCCATTTGC
CATCTATTGAAGTAATAATAGGCGCATGCAACTTCTTTTCTTTTTTTTTCTTTTCTCTCTCCCCCGTTGT
TGTCTCACCATATCCGCAATGACAAAAAAATGATGGAAGACACTAAAGGAAAAAATTAACGACAAAGACA
GCACCAACAGATGTCGTTGTTCCAGAGCTGATGAGGGGTATCTCGAAGCACACGAAACTTTTTCCTTCCT
TCATTCACGCACACTACTCTCTAATGAGCAACGGTATACGGCCTTCCTTCCAGTTACTTGAATTTGAAAT
AAAAAAAAGTTTGCTGTCTTGCTATCAAGTATAAATAGACCTGCAATTATTAATCTTTTGTTTCCTCGTC
ATTGTTCTCGTTCCCTTTCTTCCTTGTTTCTTTTTCTGCACAATATTTCAAGCTATACCAAGCATACAAT
CAACTTGGAAAAAAATGGACAAGAAGTACTCCATTGGGCTCGATATCGGCACAAACAGCGTCGGTTGGGC
CGTCATTACGGACGAGTACAAGGTGCCGAGCAAAAAATTCAAAGTTCTGGGCAATACCGATCGCCACAGC
ATAAAGAAGAACCTCATTGGCGCCCTCCTGTTCGACTCCGGGGAGACGGCCGAAGCCACGCGGCTCAAAA
GAACAGCACGGCGCAGATATACCCGCAGAAAGAATCGGATCTGCTACCTGCAGGAGATCTTTAGTAATGA
GATGGCTAAGGTGGATGACTCTTTCTTCCATAGGCTGGAGGAGTCCTTTTTGGTGGAGGAGGATAAAAAG
CACGAGCGCCACCCAATCTTTGGCAATATCGTGGACGAGGTGGCGTACCATGAAAAGTACCCAACCATAT
ATCATCTGAGGAAGAAGCTTGTAGACAGTACTGATAAGGCTGACTTGCGGTTGATCTATCTCGCGCTGGC
GCATATGATCAAATTTCGGGGACACTTCCTCATCGAGGGGGACCTGAACCCAGACAACAGCGATGTCGAC
AAACTCTTTATCCAACTGGTTCAGACTTACAATCAGCTTTTCGAAGAGAACCCGATCAACGCATCCGGAG
TTGACGCCAAAGCAATCCTGAGCGCTAGGCTGTCCAAATCCCGGCGGCTCGAAAACCTCATCGCACAGCT
CCCTGGGGAGAAGAAGAACGGCCTGTTTGGTAATCTTATCGCCCTGTCACTCGGGCTGACCCCCAACTTT
AAATCTAACTTCGACCTGGCCGAAGATGCCAAGCTTCAACTGAGCAAAGACACCTACGATGATGATCTCG
ACAATCTGCTGGCCCAGATCGGCGACCAGTACGCAGACCTTTTTTTGGCGGCAAAGAACCTGTCAGACGC
CATTCTGCTGAGTGATATTCTGCGAGTGAACACGGAGATCACCAAAGCTCCGCTGAGCGCTAGTATGATC
AAGCGCTATGATGAGCACCACCAAGACTTGACTTTGCTGAAGGCCCTTGTCAGACAGCAACTGCCTGAGA
AGTACAAGGAAATTTTCTTCGATCAGTCTAAAAATGGCTACGCCGGATACATTGACGGCGGAGCAAGCCA
GGAGGAATTTTACAAATTTATTAAGCCCATCTTGGAAAAAATGGACGGCACCGAGGAGCTGCTGGTAAAG
CTTAACAGAGAAGATCTGTTGCGCAAACAGCGCACTTTCGACAATGGAAGCATCCCCCACCAGATTCACC
TGGGCGAACTGCACGCTATCCTCAGGCGGCAAGAGGATTTCTACCCCTTTTTGAAAGATAACAGGGAAAA
GATTGAGAAAATCCTCACATTTCGGATACCCTACTATGTAGGCCCCCTCGCCCGGGGAAATTCCAGATTC
GCGTGGATGACTCGCAAATCAGAAGAGACCATCACTCCCTGGAACTTCGAGGAAGTCGTGGATAAGGGGG
CCTCTGCCCAGTCCTTCATCGAAAGGATGACTAACTTTGATAAAAATCTGCCTAACGAAAAGGTGCTTCC
TAAACACTCTCTGCTGTACGAGTACTTCACAGTTTATAACGAGCTCACCAAGGTCAAATACGTCACAGAA
GGGATGAGAAAGCCAGCATTCCTGTCTGGAGAGCAGAAGAAAGCTATCGTGGACCTCCTCTTCAAGACGA
ACCGGAAAGTTACCGTGAAACAGCTCAAAGAAGACTATTTCAAAAAGATTGAATGTTTCGACTCTGTTGA
AATCAGCGGAGTGGAGGATCGCTTCAACGCATCCCTGGGAACGTATCACGATCTCCTGAAAATCATTAAA
GACAAGGACTTCCTGGACAATGAGGAGAACGAGGACATTCTTGAGGACATTGTCCTCACCCTTACGTTGT
TTGAAGATAGGGAGATGATTGAAGAACGCTTGAAAACTTACGCTCATCTCTTCGACGACAAAGTCATGAA
ACAGCTCAAGAGGCGCCGATATACAGGATGGGGGCGGCTGTCAAGAAAACTGATCAATGGGATCCGAGAC
AAGCAGAGTGGAAAGACAATCCTGGATTTTCTTAAGTCCGATGGATTTGCCAACCGGAACTTCATGCAGT
TGATCCATGATGACTCTCTCACCTTTAAGGAGGACATCCAGAAAGCACAAGTTTCTGGCCAGGGGGACAG
TCTTCACGAGCACATCGCTAATCTTGCAGGTAGCCCAGCTATCAAAAAGGGAATACTGCAGACCGTTAAG
GTCGTGGATGAACTCGTCAAAGTAATGGGAAGGCATAAGCCCGAGAATATCGTTATCGAGATGGCCCGAG
AGAACCAAACTACCCAGAAGGGACAGAAGAACAGTAGGGAAAGGATGAAGAGGATTGAAGAGGGTATAAA
AGAACTGGGGTCCCAAATCCTTAAGGAACACCCAGTTGAAAACACCCAGCTTCAGAATGAGAAGCTCTAC
CTGTACTACCTGCAGAACGGCAGGGACATGTACGTGGATCAGGAACTGGACATCAATCGGCTCTCCGACT
ACGACGTGGATCATATCGTGCCCCAGTCTTTTCTCAAAGATGATTCTATTGATAATAAAGTGTTGACAAG
ATCCGATAAAAATAGAGGGAAGAGTGATAACGTCCCCTCAGAAGAAGTTGTCAAGAAAATGAAAAATTAT
TGGCGGCAGCTGCTGAACGCCAAACTGATCACACAACGGAAGTTCGATAATCTGACTAAGGCTGAACGAG
GTGGCCTGTCTGAGTTGGATAAAGCCGGCTTCATCAAAAGGCAGCTTGTTGAGACACGCCAGATCACCAA
GCACGTGGCCCAAATTCTCGATTCACGCATGAACACCAAGTACGATGAAAATGACAAACTGATTCGAGAG
GTGAAAGTTATTACTCTGAAGTCTAAGCTGGTCTCAGATTTCAGAAAGGACTTTCAGTTTTATAAGGTGA
GAGAGATCAACAATTACCACCATGCGCATGATGCCTACCTGAATGCAGTGGTAGGCACTGCACTTATCAA
AAAATATCCCAAGCTTGAATCTGAATTTGTTTACGGAGACTATAAAGTGTACGATGTTAGGAAAATGATC
GCAAAGTCTGAGCAGGAAATAGGCAAGGCCACCGCTAAGTACTTCTTTTACAGCAATATTATGAATTTTT
TCAAGACCGAGATTACACTGGCCAATGGAGAGATTCGGAAGCGACCACTTATCGAAACAAACGGAGAAAC
AGGAGAAATCGTGTGGGACAAGGGTAGGGATTTCGCGACAGTCCGGAAGGTCCTGTCCATGCCGCAGGTG
AACATCGTTAAAAAGACCGAAGTACAGACCGGAGGCTTCTCCAAGGAAAGTATCCTCCCGAAAAGGAACA
GCGACAAGCTGATCGCACGCAAAAAAGATTGGGACCCCAAGAAATACGGCGGATTCGATTCTCCTACAGT
CGCTTACAGTGTACTGGTTGTGGCCAAAGTGGAGAAAGGGAAGTCTAAAAAACTCAAAAGCGTCAAGGAA
CTGCTGGGCATCACAATCATGGAGCGATCAAGCTTCGAAAAAAACCCCATCGACTTTCTCGAGGCGAAAG
GATATAAAGAGGTCAAAAAAGACCTCATCATTAAGCTTCCCAAGTACTCTCTCTTTGAGCTTGAAAACGG
CCGGAAACGAATGCTCGCTAGTGCGGGCGAGCTGCAGAAAGGTAACGAGCTGGCACTGCCCTCTAAATAC
GTTAATTTCTTGTATCTGGCCAGCCACTATGAAAAGCTCAAAGGGTCTCCCGAAGATAATGAGCAGAAGC
AGCTGTTCGTGGAACAACACAAACACTACCTTGATGAGATCATCGAGCAAATAAGCGAATTCTCCAAAAG
AGTGATCCTCGCCGACGCTAACCTCGATAAGGTGCTTTCTGCTTACAATAAGCACAGGGATAAGCCCATC
AGGGAGCAGGCAGAAAACATTATCCACTTGTTTACTCTGACCAACTTGGGCGCGCCTGCAGCCTTCAAGT
ACTTCGACACCACCATAGACAGAAAGCGGTACACCTCTACAAAGGAGGTCCTGGACGCCACACTGATTCA
TCAGTCAATTACGGGGCTCTATGAAACAAGAATCGACCTCTCTCAGCTCGGTGGAGACAGCAGGGCTGAC
CCCAAGAAGAAGAGGAAGGTGTGATCTCTTCTCGAGTCATGTAATTAGTTATGTCACGCTTACGTTCACG
CCCTCCCCCCACATCCGCTCTAACCGAAAAGGAAGGAGTTAGACAACCTGAAGTCTAGGTCCCTATTTAT
TTTTTTATAGTTATGTTAGTATTAAGAACGTTATTTATATTTCAAATTTTTCTTTTTTTTCTGTACAGAC
GCGTGTACGCATGTAACATTATACTGAAAACCTTGCTTGAGAAGGTTTTGGGACGCTCGAAGGCTTTAAT
TTGCGGCCGGTACCCAATTCGCCCTATAGTGAGTCGTATTACGCGCGCTCACTGGCCGTCGTTTTACAAC
GTCGTGACTGGGAAAACCCTGGCGTTACCCAACTTAATCGCCTTGCAGCACATCCCCCTTTCGCCAGCTG
GCGTAATAGCGAAGAGGCCCGCACCGATCGCCCTTCCCAACAGTTGCGCAGCCTGAATGGCGAATGGCGC
G
[124 nt withheld, positions 9312-9435]
C
[91 nt withheld, positions 9437-9527]
A
[49 nt withheld, positions 9529-9577]
CCTTTGACGTTGGAGTCCACGTTCTTT
[37 nt withheld, positions 9605-9641]
ACCCTATCTCGGTCTATTCTTTTGATTTATAAGGGATTTTGCCGATTTCGGCCTATTGGTTAAAAAATGA
GCTGATTTAACAAAAATTTAACGCGAATTTTAACAAAATATTAACGTTTACAATTTCCTGATGCGGTATT
TTCTCCTTACGCATCTGTGCGGTATTTCACACCGCATAGGGTAATAACTGATATAATTAAATTGAAGCTC
TAATTTGTGAGTTTAGTATACATGCATTTACTTATAATACAGTTTTTTAGTTTTGCTGGCCGCATCTTCT
CAAATATGCTTCCCAGCCTGCTTTTCTGTAACGTTCACCCTCTACCTTAGCATCCCTTCCCTTTGCAAAT
AGTCCTCTTCCAACAATAATAATGTCAGATCCTGTAGAGACCACATCATCCACGGTTCTATACTGTTGAC
CCAATGCGTCTCCCTTGTCATCTAAACCCACACCGGGTGTCATAATCAACCAATCGTAACCTTCATCTCT
TCCACCCATGTCTCTTTGAGCAATAAAGCCGATAACAAAATCTTTGTCGCTCTTCGCAATGTCAACAGTA
CCCTTAGTATATTCTCCAGTAGATAGGGAGCCCTTGCATGACAATTCTGCTAACATCAAAAGGCCTCTAG
GTTCCTTTGTTACTTCTTCTGCCGCCTGCTTCAAACCGCTAACAATACCTGGGCCCACCACACCGTGTGC
ATTCGTAATGTCTGCCCATTCTGCTATTCTGTATACACCCGCAGAGTACTGCAATTTGACTGTATTACCA
ATGTCAGCAAATTTTCTGTCTTCGAAGAGTAAAAAATTGTACTTGGCGGATAATGCCTTTAGCGGCTTAA
CTGTGCCCTCCATGGAAAAATCAGTCAAGATATCCACATGTGTTTTTAGTAAACAAATTTTGGGACCTAA
TGCTTCAACTAACTCCAGTAATTCCTTGGTGGTACGAACATCCAATGAAGCACACAAGTTTGTTTGCTTT
TCGTGCATGATATTAAATAGCTTGGCAGCAACAGGACTAGGATGAGTAGCAGCACGTTCCTTATATGTAG
CTTTCGACATGATTTATCTTCGTTTCCTGCAGGTTTTTGTTCTGTGCAGTTGGGTTAAGAATACTGGGCA
ATTTCATGTTTCTTCAACACTACATATGCGTATATATACCAATCTAAGTCTGTGCTCCTTCCTTCGTTCT
TCCTTCTGTTCGGAGATTACCGAATCAAAAAAATTTCAAGGAAACCGAAATCAAAAAAAAGAATAAAAAA
AAAATGATGAATTGAATTGAAAAGCTGTGGTATGGTGCACTCTCAGTACAATCTGCTCTGATGCCGCATA
GTTAAGCCAGCCCCGACACCCGCCAACACCCGCTGACGCGCCCTGACGGGCTTGTCTGCTCCCGGCATCC
GCTTACAGACAAGCTGTGACCGTCTCCGGGAGCTGCATGTGTCAGAGGTTTTCACCGTCATCACCGAAAC
GCGCGA
Features (pLannotate 1.2.2; 22 found; start..end, strand, type, name):
     69..1411    +  rep_origin     2μ ori: yeast 2μ plasmid origin of replication
   1438..1542    +  promoter       AmpR promoter: bla
   1543..2403    +  CDS            AmpR: β-lactamase; bla; confers resistance to ampicillin, carbenicillin, and related antibiotics
   2574..3162    +  rep_origin     ori: high-copy-number ColE1/pMB1/pBR322/pUC origin of replication
   3345..3437    +  CDS            lacI (fragment): lac repressor; lacI; The lac repressor binds to the lac operator to inhibit transcription in E. coli. This inhibition can be relieved by adding lactose or isopropyl-β-D-thiogalactopyranoside (IPTG).
   3450..3471    +  protein_bind   CAP binding site: CAP binding activates transcription in the presence of cAMP. E. coli catabolite activator protein
   3486..3516    +  promoter       lac promoter: promoter for the E. coli lac operon
   3520..3542    +  protein_bind   lac operator (fragment): The lac repressor binds to the lac operator to inhibit transcription in E. coli. This inhibition can be relieved by adding lactose or isopropyl-β-D-thiogalactopyranoside (IPTG). lac repressor encoded by lacI
   3585..3603    +  promoter       T3 promoter: promoter for bacteriophage T3 RNA polymerase
   3648..3736    +  ncRNA          tRNA: Accession: RF00005 - tRNA
   3830..3905    +  misc_RNA       gRNA scaffold: guide RNA scaffold for the Streptococcus pyogenes CRISPR/Cas9 system
   3991..4695    +  promoter       ADH1 promoter: S. cerevisiae ADH1; promoter for alcohol dehydrogenase 1
   4705..8808    +  CDS            cas9: CAS9_STRP1 - Also known as csn1 From Streptococcus pyogenes serotype M1.
   8903..9092    +  terminator     CYC1 terminator: S. cerevisiae CYC1; transcription terminator for CYC1
   9123..9141    -  promoter       T7 promoter: promoter for bacteriophage T7 RNA polymerase
   9149..9304    +  CDS            lacZα (fragment): LacZα fragment of β-galactosidase; lacZ fragment
   9312..9767    +  rep_origin     f1 ori (sequence partly withheld): f1 bacteriophage origin of replication; arrow indicates direction of (+) strand synthesis
   9768..9819    -  misc_feature   bom (fragment): basis of mobility region from pBR322
   9898..10701   -  CDS            URA3: orotidine-5'-phosphate decarboxylase, required for uracil biosynthesis; S. cerevisiae URA3; yeast auxotrophic marker, counterselectable with 5-fluoroorotic acid (5-FOA)
  10702..10917   -  promoter       URA3 promoter: S. cerevisiae URA3
  10932..10981   -  misc_feature   bom (fragment): basis of mobility region from pBR322
  11083..1       -  CDS            rop (fragment) (across the origin): Rop protein, which maintains plasmids at low copy number; rop
