>Addgene plasmid #87386 | p426_Cas9_gRNA-ARS416d | addgene full sequence | sequence record 193428 | Addgene NGS Result
CTTCCGAAAATGCAACGCGAGCTGCGCACATACAGCTCACTGTTCACGTCGCACCTATATCTGCGTGTTG
CCTGTATATATATATACATGAGAAGAACGGCATAGTGCGTGTTTATGCTTAAATGCGTACTTATATGCGT
CTATTTATGTAGGATGAAAGGTAGTCTAGTACCTCCTGTGATATTATCCCATTCCATGCGGGGTATCGTA
TGCTTCCTTCAGCACTACCCTTTAGCTGTTCTATATGCTGCCACTCCTCAATTGGATTAGTCTCATCCTT
CAATGCTATCATTTCCTTTGATATTGGATCATACTAAGAAACCATTATTATCATGACATTAACCTATAAA
AATAGGCGTATCACGAGGCCCTTTCGTCTCGCGCGTTTCGGTGATGACGGTGAAAACCTCTGACACATGC
AGCTCCCGGAGACGGTCACAGCTTGTCTGTAAGCGGATGCCGGGAGCAGACAAGCCCGTCAGGGCGCGTC
AGCGGGTGTTGGCGGGTGTCGGGGCTGGCTTAACTATGCGGCATCAGAGCAGATTGTACTGAGAGTGCAC
CATACCACCTTTTCAATTCATCATTTTTTTTTTATTCTTTTTTTTGATTTCGGTTTCCTTGAAATTTTTT
TGATTCGGTAATCTCCGAACAGAAGGAAGAACGAAGGAAGGAGCACAGACTTAGATTGGTATATATACGC
ATATGTAGTGTTGAAGAAACATGAAATTGCCCAGTATTCTTAACCCAACTGCACAGAACAAAAACCTGCA
GGAAACGAAGATAAATCATGTCGAAAGCTACATATAAGGAACGTGCTGCTACTCATCCTAGTCCTGTTGC
TGCCAAGCTATTTAATATCATGCACGAAAAGCAAACAAACTTGTGTGCTTCATTGGATGTTCGTACCACC
AAGGAATTACTGGAGTTAGTTGAAGCATTAGGTCCCAAAATTTGTTTACTAAAAACACATGTGGATATCT
TGACTGATTTTTCCATGGAGGGCACAGTTAAGCCGCTAAAGGCATTATCCGCCAAGTACAATTTTTTACT
CTTCGAAGACAGAAAATTTGCTGACATTGGTAATACAGTCAAATTGCAGTACTCTGCGGGTGTATACAGA
ATAGCAGAATGGGCAGACATTACGAATGCACACGGTGTGGTGGGCCCAGGTATTGTTAGCGGTTTGAAGC
AGGCGGCAGAAGAAGTAACAAAGGAACCTAGAGGCCTTTTGATGTTAGCAGAATTGTCATGCAAGGGCTC
CCTATCTACTGGAGAATATACTAAGGGTACTGTTGACATTGCGAAGAGCGACAAAGATTTTGTTATCGGC
TTTATTGCTCAAAGAGACATGGGTGGAAGAGATGAAGGTTACGATTGGTTGATTATGACACCCGGTGTGG
GTTTAGATGACAAGGGAGACGCATTGGGTCAACAGTATAGAACCGTGGATGATGTGGTCTCTACAGGATC
TGACATTATTATTGTTGGAAGAGGACTATTTGCAAAGGGAAGGGATGCTAAGGTAGAGGGTGAACGTTAC
AGAAAAGCAGGCTGGGAAGCATATTTGAGAAGATGCGGCCAGCAAAACTAAAAAACTGTATTATAAGTAA
ATGCATGTATACTAAACTCACAAATTAGAGCTTCAATTTAATTATATCAGTTATTACCCTATGCGGTGTG
AAATACCGCACAGATGCGTAAGGAGAAAATACCGCATCAGGAAATTGTAAGCGTTAATATTTTGTTAAAA
TTCGCGTTAAATTTTTGTTAAATCAGCTCATTTTTTAACCAATAGGCCGAAATCGGCAAAATCCCTTATA
AATCAAAAGAATAGACCGAGATAGGGT
[37 nt withheld, positions 1848-1884]
AAAGAACGTGGACTCCAACGTCAAAGG
[49 nt withheld, positions 1912-1960]
T
[91 nt withheld, positions 1962-2052]
G
[124 nt withheld, positions 2054-2177]
CCATTCGCCATTCAGGCTGCGCAACTGTTGGGAAGGGCGATCGGTGCGGGCCTCTTCGCTATTACGCCAG
CTGGCGAAAGGGGGATGTGCTGCAAGGCGATTAAGTTGGGTAACGCCAGGGTTTTCCCAGTCACGACGTT
GTAAAACGACGGCCAGTGAGCGCGCGTAATACGACTCACTATAGGGCGAATTGGGTACCGGCCGCAAATT
AAAGCCTTCGAGCGTCCCAAAACCTTCTCAAGCAAGGTTTTCAGTATAATGTTACATGCGTACACGCGTC
TGTACAGAAAAAAAAGAAAAATTTGAAATATAAATAACGTTCTTAATACTAACATAACTATAAAAAAATA
AATAGGGACCTAGACTTCAGGTTGTCTAACTCCTTCCTTTTCGGTTAGAGCGGATGTGGGGGGAGGGCGT
GAACGTAAGCGTGACATAACTAATTACATGACTCGAGAAGAGATCACACCTTCCTCTTCTTCTTGGGGTC
AGCCCTGCTGTCTCCACCGAGCTGAGAGAGGTCGATTCTTGTTTCATAGAGCCCCGTAATTGACTGATGA
ATCAGTGTGGCGTCCAGGACCTCCTTTGTAGAGGTGTACCGCTTTCTGTCTATGGTGGTGTCGAAGTACT
TGAAGGCTGCAGGCGCGCCCAAGTTGGTCAGAGTAAACAAGTAGATAATGTTTTCTGCCTGCTCCCTGAT
GGGCTTATCCCTGTGCTTATTGTAAGCAGAAAGCACCTTATCGAGGTTAGCGTCGGCGAGGATCACTCTT
TTGGAGAATTCGCTTATTTGCTCGATGATCTCATCAAGGTAGTGTTTGTGTTGTTCCACGAACAGCTGCT
TCTGCTCATTATCTTCGGGAGACCCTTTGAGCTTTTCATAGTGGCTGGCCAGATACAAGAAATTAACGTA
TTTAGAGGGCAGTGCCAGCTCGTTACCTTTCTGCAGCTCGCCCGCACTAGCGAGCATTCGTTTCCGGCCG
TTTTCAAGCTCAAAGAGAGAGTACTTGGGAAGCTTAATGATGAGGTCTTTTTTGACCTCTTTATATCCTT
TCGCCTCGAGAAAGTCGATGGGGTTTTTTTCGAAGCTTGATCGCTCCATGATTGTGATGCCCAGCAGTTC
CTTGACGCTTTTGAGTTTTTTAGACTTCCCTTTCTCCACTTTGGCCACAACCAGTACACTGTAAGCGACT
GTAGGAGAATCGAATCCGCCGTATTTCTTGGGGTCCCAATCTTTTTTGCGTGCGATCAGCTTGTCGCTGT
TCCTTTTCGGGAGGATACTTTCCTTGGAGAAGCCTCCGGTCTGTACTTCGGTCTTTTTAACGATGTTCAC
CTGCGGCATGGACAGGACCTTCCGGACTGTCGCGAAATCCCTACCCTTGTCCCACACGATTTCTCCTGTT
TCTCCGTTTGTTTCGATAAGTGGTCGCTTCCGAATCTCTCCATTGGCCAGTGTAATCTCGGTCTTGAAAA
AATTCATAATATTGCTGTAAAAGAAGTACTTAGCGGTGGCCTTGCCTATTTCCTGCTCAGACTTTGCGAT
CATTTTCCTAACATCGTACACTTTATAGTCTCCGTAAACAAATTCAGATTCAAGCTTGGGATATTTTTTG
ATAAGTGCAGTGCCTACCACTGCATTCAGGTAGGCATCATGCGCATGGTGGTAATTGTTGATCTCTCTCA
CCTTATAAAACTGAAAGTCCTTTCTGAAATCTGAGACCAGCTTAGACTTCAGAGTAATAACTTTCACCTC
TCGAATCAGTTTGTCATTTTCATCGTACTTGGTGTTCATGCGTGAATCGAGAATTTGGGCCACGTGCTTG
GTGATCTGGCGTGTCTCAACAAGCTGCCTTTTGATGAAGCCGGCTTTATCCAACTCAGACAGGCCACCTC
GTTCAGCCTTAGTCAGATTATCGAACTTCCGTTGTGTGATCAGTTTGGCGTTCAGCAGCTGCCGCCAATA
ATTTTTCATTTTCTTGACAACTTCTTCTGAGGGGACGTTATCACTCTTCCCTCTATTTTTATCGGATCTT
GTCAACACTTTATTATCAATAGAATCATCTTTGAGAAAAGACTGGGGCACGATATGATCCACGTCGTAGT
CGGAGAGCCGATTGATGTCCAGTTCCTGATCCACGTACATGTCCCTGCCGTTCTGCAGGTAGTACAGGTA
GAGCTTCTCATTCTGAAGCTGGGTGTTTTCAACTGGGTGTTCCTTAAGGATTTGGGACCCCAGTTCTTTT
ATACCCTCTTCAATCCTCTTCATCCTTTCCCTACTGTTCTTCTGTCCCTTCTGGGTAGTTTGGTTCTCTC
GGGCCATCTCGATAACGATATTCTCGGGCTTATGCCTTCCCATTACTTTGACGAGTTCATCCACGACCTT
AACGGTCTGCAGTATTCCCTTTTTGATAGCTGGGCTACCTGCAAGATTAGCGATGTGCTCGTGAAGACTG
TCCCCCTGGCCAGAAACTTGTGCTTTCTGGATGTCCTCCTTAAAGGTGAGAGAGTCATCATGGATCAACT
GCATGAAGTTCCGGTTGGCAAATCCATCGGACTTAAGAAAATCCAGGATTGTCTTTCCACTCTGCTTGTC
TCGGATCCCATTGATCAGTTTTCTTGACAGCCGCCCCCATCCTGTATATCGGCGCCTCTTGAGCTGTTTC
ATGACTTTGTCGTCGAAGAGATGAGCGTAAGTTTTCAAGCGTTCTTCAATCATCTCCCTATCTTCAAACA
ACGTAAGGGTGAGGACAATGTCCTCAAGAATGTCCTCGTTCTCCTCATTGTCCAGGAAGTCCTTGTCTTT
AATGATTTTCAGGAGATCGTGATACGTTCCCAGGGATGCGTTGAAGCGATCCTCCACTCCGCTGATTTCA
ACAGAGTCGAAACATTCAATCTTTTTGAAATAGTCTTCTTTGAGCTGTTTCACGGTAACTTTCCGGTTCG
TCTTGAAGAGGAGGTCCACGATAGCTTTCTTCTGCTCTCCAGACAGGAATGCTGGCTTTCTCATCCCTTC
TGTGACGTATTTGACCTTGGTGAGCTCGTTATAAACTGTGAAGTACTCGTACAGCAGAGAGTGTTTAGGA
AGCACCTTTTCGTTAGGCAGATTTTTATCAAAGTTAGTCATCCTTTCGATGAAGGACTGGGCAGAGGCCC
CCTTATCCACGACTTCCTCGAAGTTCCAGGGAGTGATGGTCTCTTCTGATTTGCGAGTCATCCACGCGAA
TCTGGAATTTCCCCGGGCGAGGGGGCCTACATAGTAGGGTATCCGAAATGTGAGGATTTTCTCAATCTTT
TCCCTGTTATCTTTCAAAAAGGGGTAGAAATCCTCTTGCCGCCTGAGGATAGCGTGCAGTTCGCCCAGGT
GAATCTGGTGGGGGATGCTTCCATTGTCGAAAGTGCGCTGTTTGCGCAACAGATCTTCTCTGTTAAGCTT
TACCAGCAGCTCCTCGGTGCCGTCCATTTTTTCCAAGATGGGCTTAATAAATTTGTAAAATTCCTCCTGG
CTTGCTCCGCCGTCAATGTATCCGGCGTAGCCATTTTTAGACTGATCGAAGAAAATTTCCTTGTACTTCT
CAGGCAGTTGCTGTCTGACAAGGGCCTTCAGCAAAGTCAAGTCTTGGTGGTGCTCATCATAGCGCTTGAT
CATACTAGCGCTCAGCGGAGCTTTGGTGATCTCCGTGTTCACTCGCAGAATATCACTCAGCAGAATGGCG
TCTGACAGGTTCTTTGCCGCCAAAAAAAGGTCTGCGTACTGGTCGCCGATCTGGGCCAGCAGATTGTCGA
GATCATCATCGTAGGTGTCTTTGCTCAGTTGAAGCTTGGCATCTTCGGCCAGGTCGAAGTTAGATTTAAA
GTTGGGGGTCAGCCCGAGTGACAGGGCGATAAGATTACCAAACAGGCCGTTCTTCTTCTCCCCAGGGAGC
TGTGCGATGAGGTTTTCGAGCCGCCGGGATTTGGACAGCCTAGCGCTCAGGATTGCTTTGGCGTCAACTC
CGGATGCGTTGATCGGGTTCTCTTCGAAAAGCTGATTGTAAGTCTGAACCAGTTGGATAAAGAGTTTGTC
GACATCGCTGTTGTCTGGGTTCAGGTCCCCCTCGATGAGGAAGTGTCCCCGAAATTTGATCATATGCGCC
AGCGCGAGATAGATCAACCGCAAGTCAGCCTTATCAGTACTGTCTACAAGCTTCTTCCTCAGATGATATA
TGGTTGGGTACTTTTCATGGTACGCCACCTCGTCCACGATATTGCCAAAGATTGGGTGGCGCTCGTTCTT
TTTATCCTCCTCCACCAAAAAGGACTCCTCCAGCCTATGGAAGAAAGAGTCATCCACCTTAGCCATCTCA
TTACTAAAGATCTCCTGCAGGTAGCAGATCCGATTCTTTCTGCGGGTATATCTGCGCCGTGCTGTTCTTT
TGAGCCGCGTGGCTTCGGCCGTCTCCCCGGAGTCGAACAGGAGGGCGCCAATGAGGTTCTTCTTTATGCT
GTGGCGATCGGTATTGCCCAGAACTTTGAATTTTTTGCTCGGCACCTTGTACTCGTCCGTAATGACGGCC
CAACCGACGCTGTTTGTGCCGATATCGAGCCCAATGGAGTACTTCTTGTCCATTTTTTTCCAAGTTGATT
GTATGCTTGGTATAGCTTGAAATATTGTGCAGAAAAAGAAACAAGGAAGAAAGGGAACGAGAACAATGAC
GAGGAAACAAAAGATTAATAATTGCAGGTCTATTTATACTTGATAGCAAGACAGCAAACTTTTTTTTATT
TCAAATTCAAGTAACTGGAAGGAAGGCCGTATACCGTTGCTCATTAGAGAGTAGTGTGCGTGAATGAAGG
AAGGAAAAAGTTTCGTGTGCTTCGAGATACCCCTCATCAGCTCTGGAACAACGACATCTGTTGGTGCTGT
CTTTGTCGTTAATTTTTTCCTTTAGTGTCTTCCATCATTTTTTTGTCATTGCGGATATGGTGAGACAACA
ACGGGGGAGAGAGAAAAGAAAAAAAAAGAAAAGAAGTTGCATGCGCCTATTATTACTTCAATAGATGGCA
AATGGAAAAAGGGTAGTGAAACTTCGATATGATGATGGCTATCAAGTCTAGGGCTACAGTATTAGTTCGT
TATGTACCACCATCAATGAGGCAGTGTAATTGGTGTAGTCTTGTTTAGCCCATTATGTCTTGTCTGGTAT
CTGTTCTATTGTATATCTCCCCTCCGCCACCTACATGTTAGGGAGACCAACGAAGGTATTATAGGAATCC
CGATGTATGGGTTTGGTTGCCAGAAAAGAGGAAGTCCATATTGTACACCCGGAAACAACAAAAGGATGTC
GACTATCCACTAGACAGAAGTTTGCGTTCCATACTGTCAGAGGTGGCATTTTACATAACAATAGTGACAA
AAAATAAAAAAAGCACCGACTCGGTGCCACTTTTTCAAGTTGATAACGGACTAGCCTTATTTTAACTTGC
TATTTCTAGCTCTAAAACAACGTGGGGTAAGTGCACTAAAAGTCCCATTCGCCACCCGAAGGTGTTGCCC
AGCCGGCGCCAGCGAGGAGGCTGGGACCATGCCGGCCATCTCTCCCGGGGGCGAGTCGAACGCCCGATCT
CAAGATTTCGTAGTGATAAATTACAGTCTTGCGCCTTAAACCAACTTGGCTACCGAGAGTATTTAATTGT
TGAAGAAAGAGTATACTAGCTCCAGCTTTTGTTCCCTTTAGTGAGGGTTAATTGCGCGCTTGGCGTAATC
ATGGTCATAGCTGTTTCCTGTGTGAAATTGTTATCCGCTCACAATTCCACACAACATACGAGCCGGAAGC
ATAAAGTGTAAAGCCTGGGGTGCCTAATGAGTGAGCTAACTCACATTAATTGCGTTGCGCTCACTGCCCG
CTTTCCAGTCGGGAAACCTGTCGTGCCAGCTGCATTAATGAATCGGCCAACGCGCGGGGAGAGGCGGTTT
GCGTATTGGGCGCTCTTCCGCTTCCTCGCTCACTGACTCGCTGCGCTCGGTCGTTCGGCTGCGGCGAGCG
GTATCAGCTCACTCAAAGGCGGTAATACGGTTATCCACAGAATCAGGGGATAACGCAGGAAAGAACATGT
GAGCAAAAGGCCAGCAAAAGGCCAGGAACCGTAAAAAGGCCGCGTTGCTGGCGTTTTTCCATAGGCTCCG
CCCCCCTGACGAGCATCACAAAAATCGACGCTCAAGTCAGAGGTGGCGAAACCCGACAGGACTATAAAGA
TACCAGGCGTTTCCCCCTGGAAGCTCCCTCGTGCGCTCTCCTGTTCCGACCCTGCCGCTTACCGGATACC
TGTCCGCCTTTCTCCCTTCGGGAAGCGTGGCGCTTTCTCATAGCTCACGCTGTAGGTATCTCAGTTCGGT
GTAGGTCGTTCGCTCCAAGCTGGGCTGTGTGCACGAACCCCCCGTTCAGCCCGACCGCTGCGCCTTATCC
GGTAACTATCGTCTTGAGTCCAACCCGGTAAGACACGACTTATCGCCACTGGCAGCAGCCACTGGTAACA
GGATTAGCAGAGCGAGGTATGTAGGCGGTGCTACAGAGTTCTTGAAGTGGTGGCCTAACTACGGCTACAC
TAGAAGAACAGTATTTGGTATCTGCGCTCTGCTGAAGCCAGTTACCTTCGGAAAAAGAGTTGGTAGCTCT
TGATCCGGCAAACAAACCACCGCTGGTAGCGGTGGTTTTTTTGTTTGCAAGCAGCAGATTACGCGCAGAA
AAAAAGGATCTCAAGAAGATCCTTTGATCTTTTCTACGGGGTCTGACGCTCAGTGGAACGAAAACTCACG
TTAAGGGATTTTGGTCATGAGATTATCAAAAAGGATCTTCACCTAGATCCTTTTAAATTAAAAATGAAGT
TTTAAATCAATCTAAAGTATATATGAGTAAACTTGGTCTGACAGTTACCAATGCTTAATCAGTGAGGCAC
CTATCTCAGCGATCTGTCTATTTCGTTCATCCATAGTTGCCTGACTCCCCGTCGTGTAGATAACTACGAT
ACGGGAGGGCTTACCATCTGGCCCCAGTGCTGCAATGATACCGCGAGACCCACGCTCACCGGCTCCAGAT
TTATCAGCAATAAACCAGCCAGCCGGAAGGGCCGAGCGCAGAAGTGGTCCTGCAACTTTATCCGCCTCCA
TCCAGTCTATTAATTGTTGCCGGGAAGCTAGAGTAAGTAGTTCGCCAGTTAATAGTTTGCGCAACGTTGT
TGCCATTGCTACAGGCATCGTGGTGTCACGCTCGTCGTTTGGTATGGCTTCATTCAGCTCCGGTTCCCAA
CGATCAAGGCGAGTTACATGATCCCCCATGTTGTGCAAAAAAGCGGTTAGCTCCTTCGGTCCTCCGATCG
TTGTCAGAAGTAAGTTGGCCGCAGTGTTATCACTCATGGTTATGGCAGCACTGCATAATTCTCTTACTGT
CATGCCATCCGTAAGATGCTTTTCTGTGACTGGTGAGTACTCAACCAAGTCATTCTGAGAATAGTGTATG
CGGCGACCGAGTTGCTCTTGCCCGGCGTCAATACGGGATAATACCGCGCCACATAGCAGAACTTTAAAAG
TGCTCATCATTGGAAAACGTTCTTCGGGGCGAAAACTCTCAAGGATCTTACCGCTGTTGAGATCCAGTTC
GATGTAACCCACTCGTGCACCCAACTGATCTTCAGCATCTTTTACTTTCACCAGCGTTTCTGGGTGAGCA
AAAACAGGAAGGCAAAATGCCGCAAAAAAGGGAATAAGGGCGACACGGAAATGTTGAATACTCATACTCT
TCCTTTTTCAATATTATTGAAGCATTTATCAGGGTTATTGTCTCATGAGCGGATACATATTTGAATGTAT
TTAGAAAAATAAACAAATAGGGGTTCCGCGCACATTTCCCCGAAAAGTGCCACCTGAACGAAGCATCTGT
GCTTCATTTTGTAGAACAAAAATGCAACGCGAGAGCGCTAATTTTTCAAACAAAGAATCTGAGCTGCATT
TTTACAGAACAGAAATGCAACGCGAAAGCGCTATTTTACCAACGAAGAATCTGTGCTTCATTTTTGTAAA
ACAAAAATGCAACGCGAGAGCGCTAATTTTTCAAACAAAGAATCTGAGCTGCATTTTTACAGAACAGAAA
TGCAACGCGAGAGCGCTATTTTACCAACAAAGAATCTATACTTCTTTTTTGTTCTACAAAAATGCATCCC
GAGAGCGCTATTTTTCTAACAAAGCATCTTAGATTACTTTTTTTCTCCTTTGTGCGCTCTATAATGCAGT
CTCTTGATAACTTTTTGCACTGTAGGTCCGTTAAGGTTAGAAGAAGGCTACTTTGGTGTCTATTTTCTCT
TCCATAAAAAAAGCCTGACTCCACTTCCCGCGTTTACTGATTACTAGCGAAGCTGCGGGTGCATTTTTTC
AAGATAAAGGCATCCCCGATTATATTCTATACCGATGTGGATTGCGCATACTTTGTGAACAGAAAGTGAT
AGCGTTGATGATTCTTCATTGGTCAGAAAATTATGAACGGTTTCTTCTATTTTGTCTCTATATACTACGT
ATAGGAAATGTTTACATTTTCGTATTGTTTTCGATTCACTCTATGAATAGTTCTTACTACAATTTTTTTG
TCTAAAGAGTAATACTAGAGATAAACATAAAAAATGTAGAGGTCGAGTTTAGATGCAAGTTCAAGGAGCG
AAAGGTGGATGGGTAGGTTATATAGGGATATAGCACAGAGATATATAGCAAAGAGATACTTTTGAGCAAT
GTTTGTGGAAGCGGTATTCGCAATATTTTAGTAGCTCGTTACAGTCCGGTGCGTTTTTGGTTTTTTGAAA
GTGCGTCTTCAGAGCGCTTTTGGTTTTCAAAAGCGCTCTGAAGTTCCTATACTTTCTAGAGAATAGGAAC
TTCGGAATAGGAACTTCAAAGCGTTTCCGAAAACGAGCG
Features (pLannotate 1.2.2; 22 found; start..end, strand, type, name):
    378..413     +  CDS            rop (fragment): Rop protein, which maintains plasmids at low copy number; rop
    515..564     +  misc_feature   bom (fragment): basis of mobility region from pBR322
    572..787     +  promoter       URA3 promoter: S. cerevisiae URA3
    788..1591    +  CDS            URA3: orotidine-5'-phosphate decarboxylase, required for uracil biosynthesis; S. cerevisiae URA3; yeast auxotrophic marker, counterselectable with 5-fluoroorotic acid (5-FOA)
   1670..1721    +  misc_feature   bom (fragment): basis of mobility region from pBR322
   1749..2177    -  rep_origin     f1 ori (sequence partly withheld): f1 bacteriophage origin of replication; arrow indicates direction of (+) strand synthesis
   2181..2336    -  CDS            lacZα (fragment): LacZα fragment of β-galactosidase; lacZ fragment
   2344..2362    +  promoter       T7 promoter: promoter for bacteriophage T7 RNA polymerase
   2393..2582    -  terminator     CYC1 terminator: S. cerevisiae CYC1; transcription terminator for CYC1
   2677..6780    -  CDS            Cas9: Cas9 (Csn1) endonuclease from the Streptococcus pyogenes Type II CRISPR/Cas system generates RNA-guided double strand breaks in DNA
   6790..7494    -  promoter       ADH1 promoter: S. cerevisiae ADH1; promoter for alcohol dehydrogenase 1
   7580..7655    -  misc_RNA       gRNA scaffold: guide RNA scaffold for the Streptococcus pyogenes CRISPR/Cas9 system
   7747..7835    -  ncRNA          tRNA: Accession: RF00005 - tRNA
   7882..7900    -  promoter       T3 promoter: promoter for bacteriophage T3 RNA polymerase
   7943..7965    -  protein_bind   lac operator (fragment): The lac repressor binds to the lac operator to inhibit transcription in E. coli. This inhibition can be relieved by adding lactose or isopropyl-β-D-thiogalactopyranoside (IPTG). lac repressor encoded by lacI
   7969..7999    -  promoter       lac promoter: promoter for the E. coli lac operon
   8014..8035    -  protein_bind   CAP binding site: CAP binding activates transcription in the presence of cAMP. E. coli catabolite activator protein
   8048..8140    -  CDS            lacI (fragment): lac repressor; lacI; The lac repressor binds to the lac operator to inhibit transcription in E. coli. This inhibition can be relieved by adding lactose or isopropyl-β-D-thiogalactopyranoside (IPTG).
   8323..8911    -  rep_origin     ori: high-copy-number ColE1/pMB1/pBR322/pUC origin of replication
   9082..9942    -  CDS            AmpR: β-lactamase; bla; confers resistance to ampicillin, carbenicillin, and related antibiotics
   9943..10047   -  promoter       AmpR promoter: bla
  10074..310     -  rep_origin     2μ ori (across the origin): yeast 2μ plasmid origin of replication
