[The description below was written by a language model from this plasmid's Addgene catalogue record and pLannotate feature annotations shown in this document.]
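Description:
p426_Cas9_gRNA-ARS416d is an all-in-one CRISPR plasmid for genome engineering in Saccharomyces cerevisiae, built on the p426 yeast–E. coli shuttle backbone. In yeast it replicates at high copy from the 2μ origin and is selected through the URA3 auxotrophic marker, expressed from its own promoter. URA3 can also be counterselected with 5-fluoroorotic acid, which in principle allows the plasmid to be removed after editing. In E. coli it is maintained by a high-copy ColE1/pUC-type origin with ampicillin resistance (AmpR). The backbone also carries an f1 phage origin, along with remnants of a lacZα/lac promoter cloning region flanked by T3 and T7 promoters.

The payload consists of two expression units arranged in the same orientation. A human codon-optimized Streptococcus pyogenes Cas9 coding sequence is driven by the yeast ADH1 promoter and terminated by the CYC1 terminator. Upstream of it, a single guide RNA made of a 20-nt spacer fused to the S. pyogenes gRNA scaffold is expressed from a tyrosine tRNA promoter, which matches the tRNA feature annotated just before the scaffold. tRNA genes recruit RNA polymerase III, giving transcripts suitable for guide RNAs. The spacer targets the ARS416d locus on yeast chromosome 4, so Cas9 makes a double-strand break at that defined site.

According to the record, the plasmid is used to integrate, delete or replace a gene in S. cerevisiae, and it belongs to a toolkit for programming yeast gene expression. The depositor sequence and the repository's sequencing result differ slightly in length (11,117 vs 11,106 nt) but show the same set of features.
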