Addgene plasmid #87386: p426_Cas9_gRNA-ARS416d
Purpose: All-in-one CRISPR plasmid for integrating, deleting, or replacing a gene in S. cerevisiae. High-copy, URA3 plasmid contains human codon-optimized Cas9 and a guide RNA targeting ARS416d sequence TAGTGCACTTACCCCACGTT in yeast chromosome 4.
Depositing lab: Aindrila Mukhopadhyay. Depositing organization: Lawrence Berkeley National Laboratory. Publication: A Cas9-based toolkit to program gene expression in Saccharomyces cerevisiae. Reider Apel A, d'Espaux L, Wehrs M, Sachs D, Li RA, Tong GJ, Garber M, Nnadi O, Zhuang W, Hillson NJ, Keasling JD, Mukhopadhyay A. Nucleic Acids Res. 2017 Jan 9;45(1):496-508. doi: 10.1093/nar/gkw1023. Epub 2016 Nov 28. PubMed 27899650.
Backbone
  Vector backbone: p426
  Vector type: CRISPR
  Selectable markers: URA3
Growth in bacteria
  Bacterial resistance: Ampicillin, 100 μg/mL
  Growth temperature: 37°C
  Growth strain: DH5alpha
  Copy number: High Copy
Gene/Insert
  Gene/Insert name: Human Optimized S. pyogenes Cas9 and guide RNA targeting ARS416d
  gRNA/shRNA sequence: TAGTGCACTTACCCCACGTT
  Species: S. cerevisiae (budding yeast)
  Promoter: ADH1, pTyrosine
  Cloning method: Gibson Cloning
  Sequencing primers: 5′ M13 Rev
Terms and licenses: Academic/Nonprofit Terms; Industry Terms: Not Available to Industry
How to cite: p426_Cas9_gRNA-ARS416d was a gift from Aindrila Mukhopadhyay (Addgene plasmid # 87386 ; http://n2t.net/addgene:87386 ; RRID:Addgene_87386)
